>Addgene plasmid #115111 | GSO2/EDA23 X079_pECIA2 | addgene full sequence | sequence record 298833 | Addgene NGS Result
GTAAAACGACGGCCAGTGAATTAATTCGTTGCAGGACAGGATGTGGTGCCCGATGTGACTAGCTCTTTGC
TGCAGGCCGTCCTATCCTCTGGTTCCGATAAGAGACCCAGAACTCCGGCCCCCCACCGCCCACCGCCACC
CCCATACATATGTGGTACGCAAGTAAGAGTGCCTGCGCATGCCCCATGTGCCCCACCAAGAGCTTTGCAT
CCCATACAAGTCCCCAAAGTGGAGAACCGAACCAATTCTTCGCGGGCAGAACAAAAGCTTCTGCACACGT
CTCCACTCGAATTTGGAGCCGGCCGGCGTGTGCAAAAGAGGTGAATCGAACGAAAGACCCGTGTGTAAAG
CCGCGTTTCCAAAATGTATAAAACCGAGAGCATCTGGCCAATGTGCATCAGTTGTGGTCAGCAGCAAAAT
CAAGTGAATCATCTCAGTGCAACTAAAGGGGGGATCCGATCTCAATATGAAGTTATGCATATTACTGGCC
GTCGTGGCCTTTGTTGGCCTCTCGCTCGGGCAAAGAGACGATCTTCAAACTCTTCTCGAACTGAAGAACT
CTTTTATCACAAACCCAAAAGAAGAAGACGTTCTCCGAGATTGGAATTCCGGTAGTCCCAGTTACTGCAA
CTGGACCGGCGTCACATGCGGTGGTCGTGAAATCATCGGTTTAAATCTCTCCGGTTTAGGTTTAACCGGT
TCAATTTCTCCTTCGATCGGCCGGTTTAACAACCTAATCCACATCGATTTGTCTTCGAACCGTCTTGTCG
GTCCCATCCCAACGACTCTCTCTAACCTCTCCTCTTCATTGGAATCGTTGCATCTCTTCTCTAACCTACT
CAGTGGCGATATACCGAGTCAACTCGGCTCACTTGTGAATCTCAAATCGTTAAAACTCGGAGACAACGAA
CTCAACGGAACAATCCCGGAGACGTTTGGGAACCTCGTCAACCTCCAGATGCTTGCTTTGGCTTCGTGTA
GACTCACCGGTCTTATACCGAGTCGATTCGGTAGACTCGTTCAGCTCCAGACTTTGATACTACAAGACAA
CGAACTCGAAGGACCGATTCCGGCGGAAATCGGAAACTGCACCAGCCTCGCTTTGTTTGCCGCGGCGTTT
AATCGTCTCAACGGTTCGTTACCGGCGGAGCTGAATCGACTTAAGAACCTCCAGACGCTGAATTTGGGAG
ATAACAGTTTCTCCGGTGAGATACCGAGTCAACTCGGTGATTTGGTTAGTATCCAATACCTTAATTTGAT
TGGTAATCAGTTACAGGGTTTGATTCCAAAGAGATTAACAGAATTAGCGAATCTTCAAACACTTGATTTG
TCTTCTAATAATCTCACCGGAGTGATACACGAAGAGTTCTGGAGAATGAATCAGCTTGAGTTCTTGGTAT
TAGCGAAAAATCGTCTCTCTGGTTCGTTACCAAAGACTATATGTTCTAACAACACAAGCTTGAAGCAACT
GTTTCTGTCTGAAACTCAGCTTTCCGGCGAAATTCCAGCGGAAATCAGCAACTGTCAGTCATTAAAATTG
CTTGATTTGTCGAACAATACGCTTACAGGTCAAATCCCGGATTCGTTGTTTCAGCTCGTCGAACTCACGA
ATCTTTATCTTAACAACAATAGCTTGGAGGGTACGTTATCTTCATCAATATCAAACCTCACGAATCTACA
AGAGTTTACTCTCTATCACAATAACTTGGAAGGCAAGGTACCTAAAGAAATCGGATTTCTTGGTAAATTG
GAGATTATGTATCTGTATGAGAATCGGTTTTCGGGTGAAATGCCGGTTGAGATTGGGAATTGCACGAGAC
TGCAGGAGATTGATTGGTACGGGAATCGTTTAAGTGGAGAGATTCCTTCTTCAATTGGAAGATTGAAAGA
TCTTACTCGTCTTCACTTGAGAGAGAACGAGCTTGTAGGTAACATTCCCGCCAGTTTAGGTAACTGTCAT
CAAATGACGGTTATCGATTTAGCGGATAACCAGCTCTCGGGTTCAATTCCTTCCTCGTTCGGGTTCTTAA
CGGCATTAGAACTGTTTATGATCTACAACAATTCTCTTCAAGGAAATCTTCCGGATTCACTTATCAACCT
CAAGAACCTCACAAGAATCAATTTTTCAAGCAACAAGTTCAATGGTTCGATAAGTCCATTGTGCGGTTCA
AGCTCGTATCTCTCGTTTGATGTCACGGAAAACGGATTTGAGGGAGATATACCTCTTGAGCTAGGTAAGT
CTACGAATCTTGATCGGTTAAGGCTGGGGAAGAATCAGTTCACAGGAAGAATCCCTCGGACATTTGGGAA
GATCAGTGAGCTTTCTTTATTGGATATTTCAAGAAACTCTCTCTCAGGAATCATACCGGTGGAGCTCGGT
TTGTGCAAGAAGCTGACACACATTGATCTCAACAATAACTATCTTTCAGGGGTGATACCTACATGGCTTG
GAAAGCTTCCATTGTTGGGAGAGCTAAAGCTTTCTTCTAATAAGTTTGTTGGGTCTCTCCCTACTGAGAT
TTTCAGCTTAACCAATATTCTTACGCTATTTCTTGATGGTAACTCACTCAACGGCTCGATCCCGCAAGAG
ATTGGTAACTTGCAAGCTCTCAATGCGTTGAACCTCGAAGAGAATCAGCTTTCAGGTCCTCTGCCTTCTA
CAATAGGGAAACTGAGCAAGCTTTTCGAGCTTCGGTTATCGAGAAACGCTTTAACCGGAGAGATTCCTGT
TGAGATTGGACAGCTGCAAGATCTTCAAAGTGCTTTAGATCTCAGCTACAACAACTTTACCGGACGTATA
CCGTCTACGATTTCGACGTTACCTAAGCTTGAATCTCTTGATCTGTCTCACAATCAGCTTGTAGGAGAAG
TTCCTGGCCAAATCGGTGACATGAAAAGCTTGGGATATCTTAACCTCTCTTACAACAACCTTGAGGGAAA
GTTAAAGAAACAGTTCTCTAGATGGCAAGCTGATGCGTTTGTAGGCAATGCAGGTCTTTGTGGAAGCCCT
CTTAGTCATTGCAACAGAGCTGGATCAAAGAATCAACGAAGTCTTAGTCTGGAGGTGCTGTTCCAGGGAC
CAGGGAGCGACAAAACTCACACATGCCCACCGTGCCCAGCACCTGAACTCCTGGGGGGACCGTCAGTCTT
CCTCTTCCCCCCAAAACCCAAGGACACCCTCATGATCTCCCGGACCCCTGAGGTCACATGCGTGGTGGTG
GACGTGAGCCACGAAGACCCTGAGGTCAAGTTCAACTGGTACGTGGACGGCGTGGAGGTGCATAATGCCA
AGACAAAGCCGCGGGAGGAGCAGTACAACAGCACGTACCGTGTGGTCAGCGTCCTCACCGTCCTGCACCA
GGACTGGCTGAATGGCAAGGAGTACAAGTGCAAGGTCTCCAACAAAGCCCTCCCAGCCCCCATCGAGAAA
ACCATCTCCAAAGCCAAAGGGCAGCCCCGAGAACCACAGGTGTACACCCTGCCCCCATCCCGGGAGGAGA
TGACCAAGAACCAGGTCAGCCTGACCTGCCTGGTCAAAGGCTTCTATCCCAGCGACATCGCCGTGGAGTG
GGAGAGCAATGGGCAGCCGGAGAACAACTACAAGACCACGCCTCCCGTGCTGGACTCCGACGGCTCCTTC
TTCCTCTACAGCAAGCTCACCGTGGACAAGAGCAGGTGGCAGCAGGGGAACGTCTTCTCATGCTCCGTGA
TGCATGAGGGTCTGCACAACCACTACACGCAGAAGAGCCTCTCCCTGTCTCCGGGTAAATCTAGAGGGCC
CTTCGAAGGTAAGCCTATCCCTAACCCTCTCCTCGGTCTCGATTCTACGCGTACCGGTCATCATCACCAT
CACCATTGAGTTTAAACCCGCTGATCAGCCTCGACTGTGCCTTCTAAGGCCTGAGCTCGCTGATCAGCCT
CGATCGAGGATCCAGACATGATAAGATACATTGATGAGTTTGGACAAACCACAACTAGAATGCAGTGAAA
AAAATGCTTTATTTGTGAAATTTGTGATGCTATTGCTTTATTTGTAACCATTATAAGCTGCAATAAACAA
GTTAACAACAACAATTGCATTCATTTTATGTTTCAGGTTCAGGGGGAGGTGTGGGAGGTTTTTTAAAGCA
AGTAAAACCTCTACAAATGTGGTATGGCTGATTATGATCAGTCGACCTGCAGGCATGCAAGCTTGGCGTA
ATCATGGTCATAGCTGTTTCCTGTGTGAAATTGTTATCCGCTCACAATTCCACACAACATACGAGCCGGA
AGCATAAAGTGTAAAGCCTGGGGTGCCTAATGAGTGAGCTAACTCACATTAATTGCGTTGCGCTCACTGC
CCGCTTTCCAGTCGGGAAACCTGTCGTGCCAGCTGCATTAATGAATCGGCCAACGCGCGGGGAGAGGCGG
TTTGCGTATTGGGCGCTCTTCCGCTTCCTCGCTCACTGACTCGCTGCGCTCGGTCGTTCGGCTGCGGCGA
GCGGTATCAGCTCACTCAAAGGCGGTAATACGGTTATCCACAGAATCAGGGGATAACGCAGGAAAGAACA
TGTGAGCAAAAGGCCAGCAAAAGGCCAGGAACCGTAAAAAGGCCGCGTTGCTGGCGTTTTTCCATAGGCT
CCGCCCCCCTGACGAGCATCACAAAAATCGACGCTCAAGTCAGAGGTGGCGAAACCCGACAGGACTATAA
AGATACCAGGCGTTTCCCCCTGGAAGCTCCCTCGTGCGCTCTCCTGTTCCGACCCTGCCGCTTACCGGAT
ACCTGTCCGCCTTTCTCCCTTCGGGAAGCGTGGCGCTTTCTCATAGCTCACGCTGTAGGTATCTCAGTTC
GGTGTAGGTCGTTCGCTCCAAGCTGGGCTGTGTGCACGAACCCCCCGTTCAGCCCGACCGCTGCGCCTTA
TCCGGTAACTATCGTCTTGAGTCCAACCCGGTAAGACACGACTTATCGCCACTGGCAGCAGCCACTGGTA
ACAGGATTAGCAGAGCGAGGTATGTAGGCGGTGCTACAGAGTTCTTGAAGTGGTGGCCTAACTACGGCTA
CACTAGAAGAACAGTATTTGGTATCTGCGCTCTGCTGAAGCCAGTTACCTTCGGAAAAAGAGTTGGTAGC
TCTTGATCCGGCAAACAAACCACCGCTGGTAGCGGTGGTTTTTTTGTTTGCAAGCAGCAGATTACGCGCA
GAAAAAAAGGATCTCAAGAAGATCCTTTGATCTTTTCTACGGGGTCTGACGCTCAGTGGAACGAAAACTC
ACGTTAAGGGATTTTGGTCATGAGATTATCAAAAAGGATCTTCACCTAGATCCTTTTAAATTAAAAATGA
AGTTTTAAATCAATCTAAAGTATATATGAGTAAACTTGGTCTGACAGTTACCAATGCTTAATCAGTGAGG
CACCTATCTCAGCGATCTGTCTATTTCGTTCATCCATAGTTGCCTGACTCCCCGTCGTGTAGATAACTAC
GATACGGGAGGGCTTACCATCTGGCCCCAGTGCTGCAATGATACCGCGAGACCCACGCTCACCGGCTCCA
GATTTATCAGCAATAAACCAGCCAGCCGGAAGGGCCGAGCGCAGAAGTGGTCCTGCAACTTTATCCGCCT
CCATCCAGTCTATTAATTGTTGCCGGGAAGCTAGAGTAAGTAGTTCGCCAGTTAATAGTTTGCGCAACGT
TGTTGCCATTGCTACAGGCATCGTGGTGTCACGCTCGTCGTTTGGTATGGCTTCATTCAGCTCCGGTTCC
CAACGATCAAGGCGAGTTACATGATCCCCCATGTTGTGCAAAAAAGCGGTTAGCTCCTTCGGTCCTCCGA
TCGTTGTCAGAAGTAAGTTGGCCGCAGTGTTATCACTCATGGTTATGGCAGCACTGCATAATTCTCTTAC
TGTCATGCCATCCGTAAGATGCTTTTCTGTGACTGGTGAGTACTCAACCAAGTCATTCTGAGAATAGTGT
ATGCGGCGACCGAGTTGCTCTTGCCCGGCGTCAATACGGGATAATACCGCGCCACATAGCAGAACTTTAA
AAGTGCTCATCATTGGAAAACGTTCTTCGGGGCGAAAACTCTCAAGGATCTTACCGCTGTTGAGATCCAG
TTCGATGTAACCCACTCGTGCACCCAACTGATCTTCAGCATCTTTTACTTTCACCAGCGTTTCTGGGTGA
GCAAAAACAGGAAGGCAAAATGCCGCAAAAAAGGGAATAAGGGCGACACGGAAATGTTGAATACTCATAC
TCTTCCTTTTTCAATATTATTGAAGCATTTATCAGGGTTATTGTCTCATGAGCGGATACATATTTGAATG
TATTTAGAAAAATAAACAAATAGGGGTTCCGCGCACATTTCCCCGAAAAGTGCCACCTGACGTCTAAGAA
ACCATTATTATCATGACATTAACCTATAAAAATAGGCGTATCACGAGGCCCTTTCGTCTCGCGCGTTTCG
GTGATGACGGTGAAAACCTCTGACACATGCAGCTCCCGGAGACGGTCACAGCTTGTCTGTAAGCGGATGC
CGGGAGCAGACAAGCCCGTCAGGGCGCGTCAGCGGGTGTTGGCGGGTGTCGGGGCTGGCTTAACTATGCG
GCATCAGAGCAGATTGTACTGAGAGTGCACCATATGCGGTGTGAAATACCGCACAGATGCGTAAGGAGAA
AATACCGCATCAGGCGCCATTCGCCATTCAGGCTGCGCAACTGTTGGGAAGGGCGATCGGTGCGGGCCTC
TTCGCTATTACGCCAGCTGGCGAAAGGGGGATGTGCTGCAAGGCGATTAAGTTGGGTAACGCCAGGGTTT
TCCCAGTCACGACGTT
Features (pLannotate 1.2.2; 18 found; start..end, strand, type, name):
     23..449     +  promoter       MT promoter: Drosophila metallothionein promoter
    467..520     +  sig_peptide    BiP signal sequence: Drosophila BiP signal sequence
    518..3058    +  CDS            GSO2 (fragment): GSO2_ARATH - Also known as EDA23 From Arabidopsis thaliana (Mouse-ear cress).
   3089..3769    +  CDS            IGHG1 (fragment): IGHG1_HUMAN - Experimental evidence at protein level: Swiss-Prot protein existence level 1. Constant region of immunoglobulin heavy chains. Immunoglobulins, also known as antibodies, are membrane-bound or secreted glycoproteins produced by B lymphocytes. In the recognition phase of humoral immunity, the membrane-bound immunoglobulins serve as receptors which, upon binding of a specific antigen, trigger the clonal expansion and differentiation of B lymphocytes into immunoglobulins- secreting plasma cells. Secreted immunoglobulins mediate the effector phase of humoral immunity, which results in
   3788..3829    +  CDS            V5 tag: epitope tag from simian virus 5
   3929..4063    -  polyA_signal   SV40 poly(A) signal: SV40 polyadenylation signal
   4086..4170    -  CDS            large T antigen (fragment): large T antigen from SV40 (simian virus 40)
   4170..4194    +  misc_feature   MCS (fragment): pUC18/19 multiple cloning site
   4231..4247    -  protein_bind   lac operator: The lac repressor binds to the lac operator to inhibit transcription in E. coli. This inhibition can be relieved by adding lactose or isopropyl-β-D-thiogalactopyranoside (IPTG). lac repressor encoded by lacI
   4255..4285    -  promoter       lac promoter: promoter for the E. coli lac operon
   4300..4321    -  protein_bind   CAP binding site: CAP binding activates transcription in the presence of cAMP. E. coli catabolite activator protein
   4334..4426    -  CDS            lacI (fragment): lac repressor; lacI; The lac repressor binds to the lac operator to inhibit transcription in E. coli. This inhibition can be relieved by adding lactose or isopropyl-β-D-thiogalactopyranoside (IPTG).
   4609..5197    -  rep_origin     ori: high-copy-number ColE1/pMB1/pBR322/pUC origin of replication
   5368..6228    -  CDS            AmpR: β-lactamase; bla; confers resistance to ampicillin, carbenicillin, and related antibiotics
   6229..6333    -  promoter       AmpR promoter: bla
   6428..6463    +  CDS            rop (fragment): Rop protein, which maintains plasmids at low copy number; rop
   6565..6664    +  misc_feature   bom (fragment): basis of mobility region from pBR322
   6670..21      -  CDS            lacZα (fragment) (across the origin): LacZα fragment of β-galactosidase; lacZ fragment
