[The description below was written by a language model from this plasmid's Addgene catalogue record and pLannotate feature annotations shown in this document.]
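Description:
GSO2/EDA23 X079_pECIA2 is an insect-cell expression plasmid built on the pECIA2 backbone. It produces a secreted, tagged form of the extracellular domain of the Arabidopsis thaliana leucine-rich repeat receptor kinase GSO2 (AT5G44700, also called GASSHO 2 or EDA23). In bacteria it is maintained as a high-copy plasmid through a ColE1/pUC-type origin and selected with ampicillin via the β-lactamase gene. The remaining bacterial annotations (lac promoter/operator, and fragments of lacZα, lacI, rop and bom) are backbone remnants with no evident role in expression of the insert.

The expression cassette is driven by the Drosophila metallothionein promoter, which is induced by copper (CuSO4) in Drosophila cell culture. Downstream, a Drosophila BiP signal sequence directs the protein into the secretory pathway. It is followed by the GSO2 ectodomain fragment, which was inserted by ligation-independent cloning. The C-terminus carries backbone-encoded tags: a human IgG1 Fc region and a V5 epitope, plus a hexahistidine tag that the record lists but the feature table does not annotate separately. An SV40 polyadenylation signal is annotated downstream of the cassette, on the opposite strand in the table.

The plasmid is designated the "bait" vector and is meant to be paired with the corresponding "prey" construct in pECIA14, which carries the same GSO2 ectodomain. The bait–prey pairs belong to a collection used to map extracellular interactions among Arabidopsis LRR receptor kinase ectodomains. In that setting the Fc, V5 and His tags would offer handles for capture, detection or purification of the secreted protein, though the record does not spell out the assay format.
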