Addgene plasmid #115111: GSO2/EDA23 X079_pECIA2
Purpose: Bait vector GSO2/EDA23 X079_pECIA2 should be used with prey vector GSO2/EDA23 X079_pECIA14.
Depositing lab: Youssef Belkhadir. Depositing organization: Gregor Mendel Institute of Molecular Plant Biology. Publication: An extracellular network of Arabidopsis leucine-rich repeat receptor kinases. Smakowska-Luzan E, Mott GA, Parys K, Stegmann M, Howton TC, Layeghifard M, Neuhold J, Lehner A, Kong J, Grunwald K, Weinberger N, Satbhai SB, Mayer D, Busch W, Madalinski M, Stolt-Bergner P, Provart NJ, Mukhtar MS, Zipfel C, Desveaux D, Guttman DS, Belkhadir Y. Nature. 2018 Jan 18;553(7688):342-346. doi: 10.1038/nature25184. Epub 2018 Jan 10. PubMed 29320478.
Backbone
  Vector backbone: pECIA2
  Backbone manufacturer: Chris Garcia (Addgene plasmid # 47032)
  Vector type: Insect Expression
Growth in bacteria
  Bacterial resistance: Ampicillin, 100 μg/mL
  Growth temperature: 37°C
  Growth strain: DH5alpha
  Copy number: High Copy
Gene/Insert
  Gene/Insert name: AT5G44700
  Species: A. thaliana (mustard weed)
  Entrez Gene: GSO2 (a.k.a. AT5G44700, EDA23, EMBRYO SAC DEVELOPMENT ARREST 23, GASSHO 2, K23L20.3, K23L20_3)
  Promoter: Metallothionein (Copper-Inducible)
  Tag / fusion protein: Fc, V5 and hexahistidine tags (C terminal on backbone)
  Cloning method: Ligation Independent Cloning
Terms and licenses: Academic/Nonprofit Terms; Industry Terms: Not Available to Industry
Depositor comments: Plasmid for secreted expression in Drosophila cell culture by induction via CuSO4. Insert is an extracellular domain of indicated LRR-RK, C-terminally tagged with Fc, V5 and hexahistidine tags. Insert Protein Sequence: EEDVLRDWNSGSPSYCNWTGVTCGGREIIGLNLSGLGLTGSISPSIGRFNNLIHIDLSSNRLVGPIPTTLSNLSSSLESLHLFSNLLSGDIPSQLGSLVNLKSLKLGDNELNGTIPETFGNLVNLQMLALASCRLTGLIPSRFGRLVQLQTLILQDNELEGPIPAEIGNCTSLALFAAAFNRLNGSLPAELNRLKNLQTLNLGDNSFSGEIPSQLGDLVSIQYLNLIGNQLQGLIPKRLTELANLQTLDLSSNNLTGVIHEEFWRMNQLEFLVLAKNRLSGSLPKTICSNNTSLKQLFLSETQLSGEIPAEISNCQSLKLLDLSNNTLTGQIPDSLFQLVELTNLYLNNNSLEGTLSSSISNLTNLQEFTLYHNNLEGKVPKEIGFLGKLEIMYLYENRFSGEMPVEIGNCTRLQEIDWYGNRLSGEIPSSIGRLKDLTRLHLRENELVGNIPASLGNCHQMTVIDLADNQLSGSIPSSFGFLTALELFMIYNNSLQGNLPDSLINLKNLTRINFSSNKFNGSISPLCGSSSYLSFDVTENGFEGDIPLELGKSTNLDRLRLGKNQFTGRIPRTFGKISELSLLDISRNSLSGIIPVELGLCKKLTHIDLNNNYLSGVIPTWLGKLPLLGELKLSSNKFVGSLPTEIFSLTNILTLFLDGNSLNGSIPQEIGNLQALNALNLEENQLSGPLPSTIGKLSKLFELRLSRNALTGEIPVEIGQLQDLQSALDLSYNNFTGRIPSTISTLPKLESLDLSHNQLVGEVPGQIGDMKSLGYLNLSYNNLEGKLKKQFSRWQADAFVGNAGLCGSPLSHCNRAGSKNQRSLS
How to cite: GSO2/EDA23 X079_pECIA2 was a gift from Youssef Belkhadir (Addgene plasmid # 115111 ; http://n2t.net/addgene:115111 ; RRID:Addgene_115111)
